Addgene plasmid #200038: pJH3830
Purpose: Prig-3 zif-1 SL2 mCherry unc-54 3' UTR C.elegans AVA and other neurons expression of zif RFP
Depositing lab: Mei Zhen. Publication: A tonically active master neuron modulates mutually exclusive motor states at two timescales. Meng J, Ahamed T, Yu B, Hung W, Ei Mouridi S, Wang Z, Zhang Y, Wen Q, Boulin T, Gao S, Zhen M. Sci Adv. 2024 Apr 12;10(15):eadk0002. doi: 10.1126/sciadv.adk0002. Epub 2024 Apr 10. PubMed 38598630.
Backbone
  Vector backbone: pBSK
  Backbone manufacturer: stratagene
  Backbone size w/o insert (bp): 9765
  Total vector size (bp): 11512
  Vector type: Worm Expression
Growth in bacteria
  Bacterial resistance: Ampicillin, 100 μg/mL
  Growth temperature: 37°C
  Growth strain: DH5alpha
  Copy number: High Copy
Gene/Insert
  Gene/Insert name: ZIF
  Species: C. elegans (nematode)
  Insert size (bp): 1747
  Entrez Gene: zif-1 (a.k.a. CELE_F59B2.6)
  Promoter: Prig-3
  Tag / fusion protein: mCherry (C terminal on backbone)
  Cloning method: Gibson Cloning
  Sequencing primers: 5′ gaacttcattcttctttttcgaaaatcCCGGGATGAGTGAGTGTTCCGCGAGTA; 3′ AATTTGTGCACGATAAATATTCAACAATAACcggcccGATGCCATTAGAGATCAGCGC
Terms and licenses: Academic/Nonprofit Terms; Industry Terms: Not Available to Industry
Depositor comments: Please visit for https://www.biorxiv.org/content/10.1101/2021.09.21.461278v4 bioRxiv preprint.
How to cite: pJH3830 was a gift from Mei Zhen (Addgene plasmid # 200038 ; http://n2t.net/addgene:200038 ; RRID:Addgene_200038)
