[The description below was written by a language model from this plasmid's Addgene catalogue record and pLannotate feature annotations shown in this document.]
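Description:
pJH3830 is a C. elegans expression plasmid built on a pBluescript-type (pBSK) backbone, about 11.5 kb in total. It is propagated in E. coli at high copy through a ColE1/pUC-type origin and selected with ampicillin via the β-lactamase gene. The feature table also picks up residual lac promoter/operator sequence and small rop, bom and lacI fragments, which are backbone remnants with no role in the worm.

The payload is a bicistronic cassette driven by the rig-3 promoter, which the record describes as active in the AVA neurons and some other neurons. The promoter is not annotated in the feature table but presumably occupies the large unannotated region upstream of the insert. It drives zif-1, which appears as several separate coding fragments, consistent with a genomic, intron-containing copy. ZIF-1 is the substrate-recognition subunit of a Cul2–ElonginB/C E3 ubiquitin ligase that targets proteins for proteasomal degradation. Downstream, an SL2 trans-splicing acceptor links zif-1 to mCherry, so both come from one operon-like transcript but are translated as separate proteins. Although the catalogue lists mCherry as a C-terminal tag, the stated SL2 design implies that it serves as a co-expression marker for ZIF-1-expressing cells rather than as a fusion partner. The unc-54 3' UTR terminates the cassette; the short aex-5 hit after mCherry probably reflects genomic sequence carried with that UTR. A short miniSOG-like fragment is also called between zif-1 and mCherry, and the record does not explain it.

The construct fits cell-specific protein depletion, in which ectopic ZIF-1 degrades proteins bearing its recognition degron in AVA and other rig-3-expressing neurons. The record does not name the targets.
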