Features (pLannotate 1.2.2; 16 found; start..end, strand, type, name):
   4832..4906    +  CDS            zif-1 (fragment): ZIF1_CAEEL - Also known as tag-6. Experimental evidence at protein level: Swiss-Prot protein existence level 1. Probable substrate recognition component of a CBC (Cul2- ElonginB-ElonginC) E3 ubiquitin-protein ligase complex which mediates the ubiquitination and subsequent proteasomal degradation of target proteins. Ensures germline precursor cell asymmetry by targeting germline proteins for destruction if expressed in non-germline cells. This process also requires elc-1, cul-2, rbx-1 and ubc-2. From Caenorhabditis elegans.
   4954..6072    +  CDS            zif-1 (fragment): ZIF1_CAEEL - Also known as tag-6. Experimental evidence at protein level: Swiss-Prot protein existence level 1. Probable substrate recognition component of a CBC (Cul2- ElonginB-ElonginC) E3 ubiquitin-protein ligase complex which mediates the ubiquitination and subsequent proteasomal degradation of target proteins. Ensures germline precursor cell asymmetry by targeting germline proteins for destruction if expressed in non-germline cells. This process also requires elc-1, cul-2, rbx-1 and ubc-2. From Caenorhabditis elegans.
   6122..6349    +  CDS            zif-1 (fragment): ZIF1_CAEEL - Also known as tag-6. Experimental evidence at protein level: Swiss-Prot protein existence level 1. Probable substrate recognition component of a CBC (Cul2- ElonginB-ElonginC) E3 ubiquitin-protein ligase complex which mediates the ubiquitination and subsequent proteasomal degradation of target proteins. Ensures germline precursor cell asymmetry by targeting germline proteins for destruction if expressed in non-germline cells. This process also requires elc-1, cul-2, rbx-1 and ubc-2. From Caenorhabditis elegans.
   6348..6575    +  CDS            zif-1 (fragment): ZIF1_CAEEL - Also known as tag-6. Experimental evidence at protein level: Swiss-Prot protein existence level 1. Probable substrate recognition component of a CBC (Cul2- ElonginB-ElonginC) E3 ubiquitin-protein ligase complex which mediates the ubiquitination and subsequent proteasomal degradation of target proteins. Ensures germline precursor cell asymmetry by targeting germline proteins for destruction if expressed in non-germline cells. This process also requires elc-1, cul-2, rbx-1 and ubc-2. From Caenorhabditis elegans.
   6586..6732    +  CDS            miniSOG (fragment): miniSOG is a basic (constitutively fluorescent) cyan fluorescent protein published in 2011, derived from Arabidopsis thaliana. It requires the cofactor flavin for fluorescence.
   7084..7944    +  CDS            mCherry: mCherry is a basic (constitutively fluorescent) red fluorescent protein published in 2004, derived from Discosoma sp.. It is reported to be a very rapidly-maturing monomer with low acid sensitivity.
   8643..8795    +  CDS            aex-5 (fragment): AEX5_CAEEL - Also known as kpc-3 From Caenorhabditis elegans.
   8923..8958    +  CDS            rop (fragment): Rop protein, which maintains plasmids at low copy number; rop
   9060..9159    +  misc_feature   bom (fragment): basis of mobility region from pBR322
   9257..9361    +  promoter       AmpR promoter: bla
   9362..10222   +  CDS            AmpR: β-lactamase; bla; confers resistance to ampicillin, carbenicillin, and related antibiotics
  10393..10981   +  rep_origin     ori: high-copy-number ColE1/pMB1/pBR322/pUC origin of replication
  11164..11256   +  CDS            lacI (fragment): lac repressor; lacI; The lac repressor binds to the lac operator to inhibit transcription in E. coli. This inhibition can be relieved by adding lactose or isopropyl-β-D-thiogalactopyranoside (IPTG).
  11269..11290   +  protein_bind   CAP binding site: CAP binding activates transcription in the presence of cAMP. E. coli catabolite activator protein
  11305..11335   +  promoter       lac promoter: promoter for the E. coli lac operon
  11339..11361   +  protein_bind   lac operator (fragment): The lac repressor binds to the lac operator to inhibit transcription in E. coli. This inhibition can be relieved by adding lactose or isopropyl-β-D-thiogalactopyranoside (IPTG). lac repressor encoded by lacI
>Addgene plasmid #200038 | pJH3830 | addgene full sequence | sequence record 408325 | Addgene NGS Result
AAGCTTGGGCTGCAGCATGCGGCCGCTCGTCTTTACCGCTTTGTTTTTTATTGCTTACTTTACCTCTAGT
GATTATCTTATTGGAATTTATGCACATGACGTGTTGTACGAGTTTAACAATTTCAATTGACAGTTTTTTC
GATTAGGCTTTTGAACATATTTATATATTTCTTTATTTACGAATGTGAACTTAAAAGTGGATTCTCGAAA
TCTTTTATCGGGTTTTTTGAGCCTAAAATGACCCATTTATCAAGATTTATCAAAAAAGCTATGACGGTTT
AAAGGTTTTTGATTAAAGGCGTGTTTTTTTTAGCTAAAATCTCAAACTCTGCTAAACTATCAGTGCCCCA
ACGTGAAAAAACAACATGAAAAACCCCAAAATCAAAAAGCATCTTAATCAGCCAAAAACACTTCATAAAT
TGCAAAAATATGCATTAACAAATGACAACTAAATGGAAAAGTACTCCCGACTTTTCAAGATGGAAAAATG
TGAGATCTTCGCTGAAAATAGAGTTTTTTTTCAAATGAAAAATTTGGAATAAAGCTCAAATGTTTGTCTC
AAAGTTGGTAATTGTTGAAAAAAATTTTGATAATTTGGCGAATATTTGTGAATTGAAACATAACTATTTC
GGTTTTACGCGTACTTGTAAAATTCAAAATTTTACAAGAAATTATAAAACTTTATGAGCTTTAGATGGTC
AATACGCAAACATTCATCTAGTTTATAGCCTTACATTAAAACATTTTACCTATTCAGGTTAATTGAACAG
TATCTTTAAAGGTGGTGTAGTCGAATTTTTTAAAATTTCTTTATTAGACTCAAAATTGTCTGAAAACACC
AAATTTCATAAGTAAACTTCTTGAAAACTTTTCGGCTCGAAAAAATGACCTAAAATTAGTGAAAATTTGA
AATGTGGCCAATTTATCAAGCGGCTGCAAACAATTTTTTTTGAAATTGTTGTCTGATTTTGGATATAGAT
GTAAGGTATTTAAAAAAAAGATGGACGAAGAAAATTGGTAAAAAAATTTGACAAATCTCTTCGTCCATCG
ACTTTGAAAGACCTTAATCAAGTTTAAAACGCAGGATAGTCAATTTATATACCCAAAATCAGATGATAAT
TCAAAAAAAATTGTTTCCAGCCGCTGCGACAATGTTAAGTTAATTTAAGGTCATTTTTCGAGCAGCCATA
ACTTCTTTTTTTTAAGTTTTCAACAAGTTTCATTATAAAATTCGGTGTTTTCAGACAATTTTGAATATAA
TAAAGAAATAAAGAAAAATTCGACTACATCACCTTTAAACTAAATTTCAAATGTAATTTTTTTTTACTTT
TCAAAATGATTCGTTCTCGGTTTTGTTGTGAACATTTTTTTGCTAATACGCTTACGAAATGTTTTGTGTG
GCAATCATTTTGATTGAAGTTCCCGGCAGCTACAACATATTTTTAGAACTAGAAAACAATAGAACGCACA
GAATATCCACGTTCCCATGTTTTCAATTTCTCTTTTCGAAATCCTTTACAAAATCCGAACGCCGTTCTGA
TTCAGCCTTGAGACATTTTTCAAAAAAAAAATCAGTGTGAGCGTTATAGTTTTCAGTTTTGAATATTCAC
ATTTTGCACTTTTTGCCTACTTTCCGTATTCTGCAGTTTCCACATCACCTTGTTACATCTCTCAGGAAGT
TTCTGAAAGTGACACCACGCTCACACACGATGAAATTCATACCCACCAACCTCCCTTCTCTGCCTCCCTC
AACTTCTTCCACGGAATTCTATCTCCTCTTATCCAGTTAGGGACACATATCGAGTTTCACCAAAAATAAT
GAGAAGTGTGGTCAGAGACACCACATTGAATTAACTATTAGTTCAAAAGTTGCAGGTTTCCTAGTGCAAA
AAGTTTATGTTCCCATCTACCAAACGACTCACCGCCAATTGACTTTGCAGTGGCAACATTGGGAAATGCG
ACCCATCATATTGTTCCTATTGTCATGTACAAGCTGTCCCTGTTTTGCTCGCTTAATCCGTCAACCCCTT
CCCCGTTCTAATTAGAGATGAGTGAATTACAATAGAGTTGAAACGGAAATCTGAGTGTCTGTAGCTTTCC
GCCGCCGCTTTTGTTACGAGATGGTAGACGTCCCTTTCTTGGTGTTTATTGTCTCACAAACTGTATATTA
AAGCACCGTTGTGTAAAAGGCATTTGGTATCAGGAAGATAAAATGAATAAAATGCAAATGCGGAATCAAA
AATTGCCAAATAATTTTGACCAATAAAATATCAAAAATAATAGAACAGAAATAAACAAATAAAACTACGG
AGAAAATGTGATTATTCCATTAAACAACGTTTTAAACCAACTTTATTCGTCAGTGGGGAAGGTTTTGGAC
AAATATCATAGTAAAACTTGTTCGTTTTAATTATACATAATCAATAATTATAGGTGTTAGAACCAATGGT
CGAAATTTAAAAAAAATCAACATTTTAGAAAATTTCGGCAATTTACCGAAATATTGACTGACAATTTTAC
ATATATAAGTGTTTTGAAATAGAATCCCCATTGACGATGCGCCACCTTAAACAGTAGAACTGTTCCAATC
AGAAACTAAATAAATACGGTTATTATATATATATATATATATATATAACTTGTTTTTATTATGCATTTCT
CAAAACTCACCAAACTCAATCTCTAATTTACGGTTGTTGAGGAAAATATATTTATCACATTTAGTTGAGA
CTCTAAAAGAAGTACAACTTTTTTCTTGCAATTCCTCCACCAATCCAATTTTTCAAGAGTCAATTGCTTG
GAGTCCTCGTTTTCTCGTAATCCGATATTCCCCCTATTTCTGTGATTTTATTCAGTTTCGTCCTCTTACA
CCAAAAATCTTCATGACTTTTTTGGTTTTCTGCTTAATCTTTTTTTTGTTTTTAAAGTCTACCATCCGGC
AATTTTTTTTGCAAATGGTTGCTCAGAATTTGACCTCAGATTAAAATTTTCAGGAACTTCCTGGTCCCAT
TTCGTCACATTTAATAACAAACCAAATCCTTCAGCTTGAGTCGTCCAAGCCAACGCAACCCTAATTCGAT
TCCACCTCCAATTTACCTTTTTGCCGTTTTCGATCAAATTGTGGGGGCTCTTTTTATTTGAAAGTCGTAA
AATGGCGCGTCCTTGTCGAAAATTGAGATAGCTAATGGTTCCAAATAAAATCAAATGCATGAACCTAGTA
GGAAAAATCGTTTTTTTTTTCATCTTCCAAAGAAAAAGTTTAAGATAAACCCACCACTCCAGCAATCCAC
CTACGCGTTTTTCACCGGAAACTGTCATTTGTTTTTGATGTATGACAGTGCCAGCACTGAACTAAATTCC
CATTTGTTTTGTTGTGGTGTTATCTAACCACGTGGCTCTTTCTCTAAATTTTGCGTAGGCTGCAAGATCC
GCAATCCCACCAAAAAATGGTTTCTAATGTACTTCATACATATCCCACATGACTCAGTGCTCCGAAACGC
CCAGCAACCCCCGCGTTTGTCTTTACAAAAATGAGGCGGAAATGGGAAATTTTCCTGCTATTGCTATGGT
AAAATACTTAAGCTGTATTGAGATTTGGGAAATTGAAAGATAAGATGAAAAATCCACTCTGTATAATTAA
AAAGGTTTATTTTTTTTGTAATTTTTGTACCGCAAATTTTTTCATTAACTGATTTTTCTTTATTCATTCG
ATGGCCCAGTTTCAGATCTTCATTATCATGTAGTTTATTCATTCAAACTATTTGTGACATCATGATGGTT
GTTTAAAAATAATTTCGAATGAAGAAAGCTTAAACCTATTATAATTTTCTTTTCTATAAAAAATATTGAT
TTTGTAAAGCGTTTGGCAGTGACAGTACCAAAAAATGTTTTAAAATGATTTAAGAAAATTTTTTATTTTA
TTTGTATAATACGCGTAAAATGAGTATACTCGTCATTTGTCACGAATCGAGTTCTCAGTTTGCTGTGAAT
ATCTTATAATAGAAATCGATCTCATAGTGTCACTTTTGAGGCATAACTTTTCAGGTTGTTACAAGTTCAT
TAACTTGTCAAGACTGGGTCATGTTTTAAAGTGTAACTGTTACCCATGTACCCTAAACTTTGAGACAAAC
TCCTCAAAACTTGTAACCAGAATCCTATGTAGATGACTCACAAAACCCTGTTTTCAATTTGAACGAATTT
CGAAACTGGCCAAAATGTTCCCCTCTTGCTCACCTAATGCTTTTACCATTTAAAAAGGATGGTAACAACA
CTCTTTCGAAAATGTAGGCGGTCCATTTTCGGTTTCTCATAACCGTCTGGCTCTATCTCCTAGTGCGCGA
GGAGAGGGCGGGCGGAGTAGGAATCGGGGGCAGCGCACTCATACACTCTGCCCTTCTCTTTTGCACACAC
AGAAAAAGATAGATACAGACCAACACTTATTGTTGTCCAGTAAGCTTCCAGAAAACTATTTTCAGAATTA
CAAACTACATTTTTCTAGAACAGTCAATTGATTTTTTACAAGATTCGAGTATTCTAACATTAGTGAAAGT
ATTTAGCCACTGCAATTTTCAACTGTAGGTTTCAACTTCCAAAAAAAATTCCTAGCATTTCTAATTGGAT
GAAAAAAGGCTATCTAGACCCTCCATTATTTACTCATAATTTCATCTCGTCCTCATTTTTAATCCCCTCA
TTGATCCCATCACAATCCGCCAAAATGTTTTTTAAACACTTTTTTCTTCACCAGCCGTATGTGGTCAACT
GCCTAAAAATTTCACAGCTATTTGTCATTCCTTGCAGAAGAACTTCATTCTTCTTTTTCGAAAATCCCGG
GATGAGTGAGTGTTCCGCGAGTACCAGTCAGTTATCTACTTTCTGTGTAAATGAGATACCATGGAAGTTG
GTTCCACAGGTAAAAATCTTGAAAACCACTCAGTTTCGACAAAACAAAAATTTCAGACTTGCGACGAATT
CAGCGAATACGAGTTCATAGATGAAAAATATAGGTGAGGATCTCTAGATATATATCTATTAAATTTTATA
ACCTTTTCAGGCGCCTTTCTGACGTAGAATCGTTTGTCTGGAAGTGGTCGCCGTGTGGAAGATATGGAAT
TGATCTTCCGGGCGGTCGTGACGTCATTAACCAACAACTACGTGACCGTATGGCTGTATTCGATCTACAT
ACGAACAAATGGACCCTATACACCATGGACCGTGGTGCTTTCGAAATTCCACGAGTTTGCTTTCTCTACT
GGGCACGAAACGATATAATCGGCACAATAACCCTTGTAGTAAGTGTCCGATCTACCATACCTAATCCAAA
AAATAAAATTTCAGAAAGACTATGAAGCAGGACCGGATGATGAAATTCCATTGAAATTCAAGCAATCATT
CTTCTACGTATCTCACGAAACACAGACATTAGTGTACTCTGGTTCATGCAAGTACCGTACGAATAAAACA
ATCGTAGCATCTTATTGGTACCATATTTTCGAAAATCGACGTGGCGAACCGTTCATTGATCACAATAACT
ACCTGTGGTTGGTATTCTCAAACGGAGTGGATTCTCTGATTCTTCTTCCATTTATTCCAACTTCAACGTG
TTTCAAAGCGAAATGTGTATCATTTGATATGAACGATATCGTCAGTCAATTCACTGGTATTCGCGTATTT
CTCGATCCATTTGTATCATCTCACTACGTGCCATGGGTCTACAGAAATGACGTTAATTTTTTCATTAGGA
TTGATTCGCATTCATTTATCGAGGAGCAAAACCGGGACTATGGTCTAGATCCGCAAATTGATAACCCGGA
GACGAAACCGCACAGAGGAGTATTTCAACTTCGTGTGAATTTGAAAGATGTCATCGAAAAGGGCGAAAAA
GATGCGATTCATGCAGTTAATCCTGAAACAATAGAGACAAGATTCAATCGAGGTGACATTGAACTATGGC
GAAAAATCAGCGATGAGCTCCGTCAAGAACATCAGAGCATAGCACAGCATGGCAAAATGGTTGTAGTACA
ACGATGGTCACACTTTACTGTTGATATGGGGCTCAGCAAGAAAATGAGAACCGTAGGATATGAAAATATT
ATTTGTTGATAGTTTATTAATTTAATTTCAGCGTGTTGCCGATTTGGACGCCCGTGATTACTGTTGCAGC
CATAAGCCACGTAATTCGTCATTCTGCTGTATTGACTTGGACAGCGAGCGAATCAAGGCTGTGGATGCTC
TCATTCTTGGGTACAAATTAATCTATTTTTTTCCTAAGTATTTTTTTTTCAGAACTGACGTGGTTCTTCC
CCATCCTAGTGGCTCTGTATTCCTATTTCGATACAAGGAAAATTATGGTAATCCCTCCACCAAATAGACG
TTTTCTTCATCGTAATTTTTCAGGGATGAGTTATTGCGAGCTTCCATTCTTCCAGCCACTTTCATTGAAG
CTAAAATGTATTCAAGTTCTCAAGGAATCTGTCGAAATCGACCCAAGTTACTATAGAATCAAATGCTGCC
TTAAAATGCAAGAAGAACTTGAAAAAGAAACTGCCGAAAATTTGTGCACGATAAATATTCAACAATAACC
GGCCCGATGCCATTAGAGATCAGCGCGAGATTACCGTGCAGCTGATAAACTACACAAAAAGCGGGAAGAA
ATTCTGGAACCTCCTGCACCTCCAGCCCATGAGGGACCAGAAGGGTGAGCTCCAGTATTTCATCGGAGTG
CAGCTGGATGGATAAAGATCCCCGAGATCTTCAGCGCTCAGCATTCGTAGAATTGTAAGTTTAAACTTTC
TCATACTAACTAACGCGCTCTATTTAAATTTTCAGAATTCGCTGTCTCATCCTACTTTCACCTAGTTAAC
TGCTTGTCTTAAAATCTATGCTTCTCTTTAGTATCTAAAATTTTCCTAGAAGCTTACAAGTATATAAATG
GTCTCTTCTCAATAAAGGTTGTATATTTATTCATCTTATTGAATCTGCCATTTCCTCGTTTTTGCGAGTT
TATATACCTTCCAATTTTCTTTCTATTGTATTTTCAACTTCTAATTTTAATTCAGGGAAACTGCTTCAAC
GCATCGGTACCCTATGGTCTCAAAGGGTGAAGAAGATAACATGGCAATTATTAAAGAGTTTATGCGTTTC
AAGGTGCATATGGAGGGATCTGTCAATGGGCATGAGTTTGAAATTGAAGGTGAAGGAGAAGGCCGACCAT
ATGAGGGAACACAAACCGCAAAACTAAAGGTAAGTTTAAACATATATATACTAACTAACCCTGATTATTT
AAATTTTCAGGTAACTAAAGGCGGACCATTACCATTCGCCTGGGACATCCTCTCTCCACAGTTCATGTAT
GGAAGTAAAGCTTATGTTAAACATCCGGCAGATATACCAGATTATTTGAAACTTTCATTCCCGGAGGGTT
TTAAGTGGGAACGCGTAATGAATTTTGAAGACGGAGGAGTTGTTACAGTGACGCAAGACTCAAGGTAAGT
TTAAACAGTTCGGTACTAACTAACCATACATATTTAAATTTTCAGCCTCCAAGATGGAGAATTTATTTAT
AAAGTCAAACTTCGAGGAACGAATTTCCCCTCGGATGGATCTGTTATGCAGAAGAAGACTATGGGATGGG
AAGCTTCAAGTGAAAGAATGTACCCTGAAGACGGTGCTCTTAAGGGAGAGATTAAACAACGTCTTAAATT
GAAAGATGGAGGACATTACGATGCTGAGGTAAGTTTAAACATGATTTTACTAACTAACTAATCTGATTTA
AATTTTCAGGTGAAGACAACTTACAAAGCCAAAAAACCAGTTCAGCTGCCAGGAGCGTACAATGTTAATA
TTAAACTGGATATCACCTCCCACAACGAGGATTACACTATCGTTGAGCAATATGAAAGAGCTGAAGGGCG
GCACTCGACAGGTGGCATGGATGAATTGTATAAGTAGGAGCTCCCGAGATCTTCAGCGCTCAGCATTCGT
AGAATTGTAAGTTTAAACTTTCTCATACTAACTAACGCGCTCTATTTAAATTTTCAGAATTCCAACTGAG
CGCCGGTCGCTACCATTACCAACTTGTCTGGTGTCAAAAATAATAGGGGCCGCTGTCATCAGAGTAAGTT
TAAACTGAGTTCTACTAACTAACGAGTAATATTTAAATTTTCAGCATCTCGCGCCCGTGCCTCTGACTTC
TAAGTCCAATTACTCTTCAACATCCCTACATGCTCTTTCTCCCTGTGCTCCCACCCCCTATTTTTGTTAT
TATCAAAAAACTTCTCTTAATTTCTTTGTTTTTTAGCTTCTTTTAAGTCACCTCTAACAATGAAATTGTG
TAGATTCAAAAATAGAATTAATTCGTAATAAAAAGTCGAAAAAAATTGTGCTCCCTCCCCCCATTAATAA
TAATTCTATCCCAAAATCTACACAATGTTCTGTGTACACTTCTTATGTTTTTTACTTCTGATAAATTTTT
TTGAAACATCATAGAAAAAACCGCACACAAAATACCTTATCATATGTTACGTTTCAGTTTATGACCGCAA
TTTTTATTTCTTCGCACGTCTGGGCCTCTCATGACGTCAAATCATGCTCATCGTGAAAAAGTTTTGGAGT
ATTTTTGGAATTTTTCAATCAAGTGAAAGTTTATGAAATTAATTTTCCTGCTTTTGCTTTTTGGGGTTTC
CCCTATTGTTTGTCAAGATTTCGAGGACGGCGTTTTTCTTGCTAAAATCACAAGTATTGATGAGCACGAT
GCAAGAAAGATCGGAAGAAGGTTTGGGTTTGAGGCTCAGTGGAAGGTGAGTAGAAGTTGATAATTTGAAA
GTGGAGTAGTGTCTATGGGGTTTTTGCCTTAAATGACAGAATACATTCCCAATATACCAAACATAACTGT
TTCCTACTAGTCGGCCGTACGGGCCCTTTCGTCTCGCGCGTTTCGGTGATGACGGTGAAAACCTCTGACA
CATGCAGCTCCCGGAGACGGTCACAGCTTGTCTGTAAGCGGATGCCGGGAGCAGACAAGCCCGTCAGGGC
GCGTCAGCGGGTGTTGGCGGGTGTCGGGGCTGGCTTAACTATGCGGCATCAGAGCAGATTGTACTGAGAG
TGCACCATATGCGGTGTGAAATACCGCACAGATGCGTAAGGAGAAAATACCGCATCAGGCGGCCTTAAGG
GCCTCGTGATACGCCTATTTTTATAGGTTAATGTCATGATAATAATGGTTTCTTAGACGTCAGGTGGCAC
TTTTCGGGGAAATGTGCGCGGAACCCCTATTTGTTTATTTTTCTAAATACATTCAAATATGTATCCGCTC
ATGAGACAATAACCCTGATAAATGCTTCAATAATATTGAAAAAGGAAGAGTATGAGTATTCAACATTTCC
GTGTCGCCCTTATTCCCTTTTTTGCGGCATTTTGCCTTCCTGTTTTTGCTCACCCAGAAACGCTGGTGAA
AGTAAAAGATGCTGAAGATCAGTTGGGTGCACGAGTGGGTTACATCGAACTGGATCTCAACAGCGGTAAG
ATCCTTGAGAGTTTTCGCCCCGAAGAACGTTTTCCAATGATGAGCACTTTTAAAGTTCTGCTATGTGGCG
CGGTATTATCCCGTATTGACGCCGGGCAAGAGCAACTCGGTCGCCGCATACACTATTCTCAGAATGACTT
GGTTGAGTACTCACCAGTCACAGAAAAGCATCTTACGGATGGCATGACAGTAAGAGAATTATGCAGTGCT
GCCATAACCATGAGTGATAACACTGCGGCCAACTTACTTCTGACAACGATCGGAGGACCGAAGGAGCTAA
CCGCTTTTTTGCACAACATGGGGGATCATGTAACTCGCCTTGATCGTTGGGAACCGGAGCTGAATGAAGC
CATACCAAACGACGAGCGTGACACCACGATGCCTGTAGCAATGGCAACAACGTTGCGCAAACTATTAACT
GGCGAACTACTTACTCTAGCTTCCCGGCAACAATTAATAGACTGGATGGAGGCGGATAAAGTTGCAGGAC
CACTTCTGCGCTCGGCCCTTCCGGCTGGCTGGTTTATTGCTGATAAATCTGGAGCCGGTGAGCGTGGGTC
TCGCGGTATCATTGCAGCACTGGGGCCAGATGGTAAGCCCTCCCGTATCGTAGTTATCTACACGACGGGG
AGTCAGGCAACTATGGATGAACGAAATAGACAGATCGCTGAGATAGGTGCCTCACTGATTAAGCATTGGT
AACTGTCAGACCAAGTTTACTCATATATACTTTAGATTGATTTAAAACTTCATTTTTAATTTAAAAGGAT
CTAGGTGAAGATCCTTTTTGATAATCTCATGACCAAAATCCCTTAACGTGAGTTTTCGTTCCACTGAGCG
TCAGACCCCGTAGAAAAGATCAAAGGATCTTCTTGAGATCCTTTTTTTCTGCGCGTAATCTGCTGCTTGC
AAACAAAAAAACCACCGCTACCAGCGGTGGTTTGTTTGCCGGATCAAGAGCTACCAACTCTTTTTCCGAA
GGTAACTGGCTTCAGCAGAGCGCAGATACCAAATACTGTTCTTCTAGTGTAGCCGTAGTTAGGCCACCAC
TTCAAGAACTCTGTAGCACCGCCTACATACCTCGCTCTGCTAATCCTGTTACCAGTGGCTGCTGCCAGTG
GCGATAAGTCGTGTCTTACCGGGTTGGACTCAAGACGATAGTTACCGGATAAGGCGCAGCGGTCGGGCTG
AACGGGGGGTTCGTGCACACAGCCCAGCTTGGAGCGAACGACCTACACCGAACTGAGATACCTACAGCGT
GAGCTATGAGAAAGCGCCACGCTTCCCGAAGGGAGAAAGGCGGACAGGTATCCGGTAAGCGGCAGGGTCG
GAACAGGAGAGCGCACGAGGGAGCTTCCAGGGGGAAACGCCTGGTATCTTTATAGTCCTGTCGGGTTTCG
CCACCTCTGACTTGAGCGTCGATTTTTGTGATGCTCGTCAGGGGGGCGGAGCCTATGGAAAAACGCCAGC
AACGCGGCCTTTTTACGGTTCCTGGCCTTTTGCTGGCCTTTTGCTCACATGTTCTTTCCTGCGTTATCCC
CTGATTCTGTGGATAACCGTATTACCGCCTTTGAGTGAGCTGATACCGCTCGCCGCAGCCGAACGACCGA
GCGCAGCGAGTCAGTGAGCGAGGAAGCGGAAGAGCGCCCAATACGCAAACCGCCTCTCCCCGCGCGTTGG
CCGATTCATTAATGCAGCTGGCACGACAGGTTTCCCGACTGGAAAGCGGGCAGTGAGCGCAACGCAATTA
ATGTGAGTTAGCTCACTCATTAGGCACCCCAGGCTTTACACTTTATGCTTCCGGCTCGTATGTTGTGTGG
AATTGTGAGCGGATAACAATTTCACACAGGAAACAGCTATGACCATGATTACGCCAAGCTGTAAGTTTAA
ACATGATCTTACTAACTAACTATTCTCATTTAAATTTTCAGAGCTTAAAAATGGCTGAAATCACTCACAA
CGATGGATACGCTAACAACTTGGAAATGAAAT
